>Addgene plasmid #223751 | pETDuet1_6xHis-TEV-mCherry-WIPI2d (K87A/K88A) | addgene full sequence | sequence record 448071 | Addgene NGS Result
GGGGAATTGTGAGCGGATAACAATTCCCCTCTAGAAATAATTTTGTTTAACTTTAAGAAGGAGATATACC
ATGGGCAGCAGCCATCACCATCATCACCACAGCCAGGATCCGGAAAACCTGTATTTTCAGGGAGTGAGCA
AGGGCGAGGAGGATAACATGGCCATCATCAAGGAGTTCATGCGCTTCAAGGTGCACATGGAGGGCTCCGT
GAACGGCCACGAGTTCGAGATCGAGGGCGAGGGCGAGGGCCGCCCCTACGAGGGCACCCAGACCGCCAAG
CTGAAGGTGACCAAGGGTGGCCCCCTGCCCTTCGCCTGGGACATCCTGTCCCCTCAGTTCATGTACGGCT
CCAAGGCCTACGTGAAGCACCCCGCCGACATCCCCGACTACTTGAAGCTGTCCTTCCCCGAGGGCTTCAA
GTGGGAGCGCGTGATGAACTTCGAGGACGGCGGCGTGGTGACCGTGACCCAGGACTCCTCCCTGCAGGAC
GGCGAGTTCATCTACAAGGTGAAGCTGCGCGGCACCAACTTCCCCTCCGACGGCCCCGTAATGCAGAAGA
AGACCATGGGCTGGGAGGCCTCCTCCGAGCGGATGTACCCCGAGGACGGCGCCCTGAAGGGCGAGATCAA
GCAGAGGCTGAAGCTGAAGGACGGCGGCCACTACGACGCTGAGGTCAAGACCACCTACAAGGCCAAGAAG
CCCGTGCAGCTGCCCGGCGCCTACAACGTCAACATCAAGTTGGACATCACCTCCCACAACGAGGACTACA
CCATCGTGGAACAGTACGAACGCGCCGAGGGCCGCCACTCCACCGGCGGCATGGACGAGCTGTACAAGTC
CGGACTCAGATCTCGAGCTCAAGCTTCGAATTCGATGAACCTGGCGAGCCAGAGCGGGGAGGCCGGCGCC
GGCCAGCTGCTCTTCGCCAACTTCAACCAGGACAACACGTCCCTAGCTGTTGGTAGTAAGTCCGGTTATA
AATTTTTCTCCCTTTCTTCTGTGGATAAGCTGGAACAGATCTATGAATGCACCGATACGGAAGATGTGTG
CATTGTAGAGAGATTGTTCTCCAGCAGCCTAGTGGCCATCGTGAGCCTTAAAGCACCAAGGAAGCTAAAG
GTTTGCCACTTTGCGGCGGGAACTGAGATCTGCAACTACAGCTACTCCAACACGATTCTGGCTGTGAAGC
TCAACAGGCAGAGGCTGATAGTATGCCTGGAGGAGTCCCTGTACATCCACAACATTCGGGACATGAAGGT
GCTGCATACGATCAGGGAGACGCCTCCAAACCCTGCAGGCCTGTGTGCGCTGTCAATCAACAACGACAAC
TGCTACTTGGCGTACCCAGGGAGCGCGACCATCGGAGAGGTGCAGGTCTTCGATACCATTAATTTGAGAG
CTGCAAACATGATTCCGGCTCACGACAGTCCTTTAGCGGCACTGGCCTTTGACGCAAGTGGAACTAAACT
TGCCACGGCTTCGGAGAAGGGGACCGTGATTAGGGTATTTTCCATTCCAGAAGGACAAAAACTCTTTGAG
TTTCGGAGAGGAGTAAAGAGGTGCGTGAGCATCTGCTCCCTGGCCTTCAGCATGGACGGCATGTTCCTCT
CCGCCTCCAGCAACACTGAGACCGTGCACATCTTCAAACTCGAGACTGTGAAAGAAAAACCCCCAGAGGA
GCCCACCACCTGGACCGGGTACTTCGGGAAAGTGCTCATGGCCTCCACCAGCTACCTGCCTTCCCAAGTG
ACAGAAATGTTCAACCAGGGCAGAGCCTTCGCCACGGTCCGCCTGCCATTCTGCGGCCACAAAAACATCT
GCTCGCTAGCCACAATTCAGAAGATCCCGCGGTTGTTGGTGGGTGCCGCCGACGGGTACCTGTACATGTA
CAACCTGGACCCCCAGGAGGGCGGCGAGTGTGCCCTGATGAAGCAGCACCGGCTGGACGGCAGTCTGGAA
ACGACCAATGAGATCTTGGACTCTGCCTCTCACGACTGCCCCTTAGTCACTCAGACATACGGCGCAGCTG
CAGGAAAAGCCTACACAGACGACCTGGGTGCTGTGGGTGGCGCCTGCCTGGAGGACGAGGCCAGCGCCCT
GCGCCTGGATGAGGACAGCGAGCACCCGCCCATGATTCTTCGGACTGACTGAGCGGCCGCATAATGCTTA
AGTCGAACAGAAAGTAATCGTATTGTACACGGCCGCATAATCGAAATTAATACGACTCACTATAGGGGAA
TTGTGAGCGGATAACAATTCCCCATCTTAGTATATTAGTTAAGTATAAGAAGGAGATATACATATGGCAG
ATCTCAATTGGATATCGGCCGGCCACGCGATCGCTGACGTCGGTACCCTCGAGTCTGGTAAAGAAACCGC
TGCTGCGAAATTTGAACGCCAGCACATGGACTCGTCTACTAGCGCAGCTTAATTAACCTAGGCTGCTGCC
ACCGCTGAGCAATAACTAGCATAACCCCTTGGGGCCTCTAAACGGGTCTTGAGGGGTTTTTTGCTGAAAG
GAGGAACTATATCCGGATTGGCGAATGGG
[124 nt withheld, positions 2550-2673]
C
[91 nt withheld, positions 2675-2765]
A
[49 nt withheld, positions 2767-2815]
CCTTTGACGTTGGAGTCCACGTTCTTT
[37 nt withheld, positions 2843-2879]
ACCCTATCTCGGTCTATTCTTTTGATTTATAAGGGATTTTGCCGATTTCGGCCTATTGGTTAAAAAATGA
GCTGATTTAACAAAAATTTAACGCGAATTTTAACAAAATATTAACGTTTACAATTTCTGGCGGCACGATG
GCATGAGATTATCAAAAAGGATCTTCACCTAGATCCTTTTAAATTAAAAATGAAGTTTTAAATCAATCTA
AAGTATATATGAGTAAACTTGGTCTGACAGTTACCAATGCTTAATCAGTGAGGCACCTATCTCAGCGATC
TGTCTATTTCGTTCATCCATAGTTGCCTGACTCCCCGTCGTGTAGATAACTACGATACGGGAGGGCTTAC
CATCTGGCCCCAGTGCTGCAATGATACCGCGAGACCCACGCTCACCGGCTCCAGATTTATCAGCAATAAA
CCAGCCAGCCGGAAGGGCCGAGCGCAGAAGTGGTCCTGCAACTTTATCCGCCTCCATCCAGTCTATTAAT
TGTTGCCGGGAAGCTAGAGTAAGTAGTTCGCCAGTTAATAGTTTGCGCAACGTTGTTGCCATTGCTACAG
GCATCGTGGTGTCACGCTCGTCGTTTGGTATGGCTTCATTCAGCTCCGGTTCCCAACGATCAAGGCGAGT
TACATGATCCCCCATGTTGTGCAAAAAAGCGGTTAGCTCCTTCGGTCCTCCGATCGTTGTCAGAAGTAAG
TTGGCCGCAGTGTTATCACTCATGGTTATGGCAGCACTGCATAATTCTCTTACTGTCATGCCATCCGTAA
GATGCTTTTCTGTGACTGGTGAGTACTCAACCAAGTCATTCTGAGAATAGTGTATGCGGCGACCGAGTTG
CTCTTGCCCGGCGTCAATACGGGATAATACCGCGCCACATAGCAGAACTTTAAAAGTGCTCATCATTGGA
AAACGTTCTTCGGGGCGAAAACTCTCAAGGATCTTACCGCTGTTGAGATCCAGTTCGATGTAACCCACTC
GTGCACCCAACTGATCTTCAGCATCTTTTACTTTCACCAGCGTTTCTGGGTGAGCAAAAACAGGAAGGCA
AAATGCCGCAAAAAAGGGAATAAGGGCGACACGGAAATGTTGAATACTCATACTCTTCCTTTTTCAATCA
TGATTGAAGCATTTATCAGGGTTATTGTCTCATGAGCGGATACATATTTGAATGTATTTAGAAAAATAAA
CAAATAGGTCATGACCAAAATCCCTTAACGTGAGTTTTCGTTCCACTGAGCGTCAGACCCCGTAGAAAAG
ATCAAAGGATCTTCTTGAGATCCTTTTTTTCTGCGCGTAATCTGCTGCTTGCAAACAAAAAAACCACCGC
TACCAGCGGTGGTTTGTTTGCCGGATCAAGAGCTACCAACTCTTTTTCCGAAGGTAACTGGCTTCAGCAG
AGCGCAGATACCAAATACTGTCCTTCTAGTGTAGCCGTAGTTAGGCCACCACTTCAAGAACTCTGTAGCA
CCGCCTACATACCTCGCTCTGCTAATCCTGTTACCAGTGGCTGCTGCCAGTGGCGATAAGTCGTGTCTTA
CCGGGTTGGACTCAAGACGATAGTTACCGGATAAGGCGCAGCGGTCGGGCTGAACGGGGGGTTCGTGCAC
ACAGCCCAGCTTGGAGCGAACGACCTACACCGAACTGAGATACCTACAGCGTGAGCTATGAGAAAGCGCC
ACGCTTCCCGAAGGGAGAAAGGCGGACAGGTATCCGGTAAGCGGCAGGGTCGGAACAGGAGAGCGCACGA
GGGAGCTTCCAGGGGGAAACGCCTGGTATCTTTATAGTCCTGTCGGGTTTCGCCACCTCTGACTTGAGCG
TCGATTTTTGTGATGCTCGTCAGGGGGGCGGAGCCTATGGAAAAACGCCAGCAACGCGGCCTTTTTACGG
TTCCTGGCCTTTTGCTGGCCTTTTGCTCACATGTTCTTTCCTGCGTTATCCCCTGATTCTGTGGATAACC
GTATTACCGCCTTTGAGTGAGCTGATACCGCTCGCCGCAGCCGAACGACCGAGCGCAGCGAGTCAGTGAG
CGAGGAAGCGGAAGAGCGCCTGATGCGGTATTTTCTCCTTACGCATCTGTGCGGTATTTCACACCGCAAT
GGTGCACTCTCAGTACAATCTGCTCTGATGCCGCATAGTTAAGCCAGTATACACTCCGCTATCGCTACGT
GACTGGGTCATGGCTGCGCCCCGACACCCGCCAACACCCGCTGACGCGCCCTGACGGGCTTGTCTGCTCC
CGGCATCCGCTTACAGACAAGCTGTGACCGTCTCCGGGAGCTGCATGTGTCAGAGGTTTTCACCGTCATC
ACCGAAACGCGCGAGGCAGCTGCGGTAAAGCTCATCAGCGTGGTCGTGAAGCGATTCACAGATGTCTGCC
TGTTCATCCGCGTCCAGCTCGTTGAGTTTCTCCAGAAGCGTTAATGTCTGGCTTCTGATAAAGCGGGCCA
TGTTAAGGGCGGTTTTTTCCTGTTTGGTCACTGATGCCTCCGTGTAAGGGGGATTTCTGTTCATGGGGGT
AATGATACCGATGAAACGAGAGAGGATGCTCACGATACGGGTTACTGATGATGAACATGCCCGGTTACTG
GAACGTTGTGAGGGTAAACAACTGGCGGTATGGATGCGGCGGGACCAGAGAAAAATCACTCAGGGTCAAT
GCCAGCGCTTCGTTAATACAGATGTAGGTGTTCCACAGGGTAGCCAGCAGCATCCTGCGATGCAGATCCG
GAACATAATGGTGCAGGGCGCTGACTTCCGCGTTTCCAGACTTTACGAAACACGGAAACCGAAGACCATT
CATGTTGTTGCTCAGGTCGCAGACGTTTTGCAGCAGCAGTCGCTTCACGTTCGCTCGCGTATCGGTGATT
CATTCTGCTAACCAGTAAGGCAACCCCGCCAGCCTAGCCGGGTCCTCAACGACAGGAGCACGATCATGCT
AGTCATGCCCCGCGCCCACCGGAAGGAGCTGACTGGGTTGAAGGCTCTCAAGGGCATCGGTCGAGATCCC
GGTGCCTAATGAGTGAGCTAACTTACATTAATTGCGTTGCGCTCACTGCCCGCTTTCCAGTCGGGAAACC
TGTCGTGCCAGCTGCATTAATGAATCGGCCAACGCGCGGGGAGAGGCGGTTTGCGTATTGGGCGCCAGGG
TGGTTTTTCTTTTCACCAGTGAGACGGGCAACAGCTGATTGCCCTTCACCGCCTGGCCCTGAGAGAGTTG
CAGCAAGCGGTCCACGCTGGTTTGCCCCAGCAGGCGAAAATCCTGTTTGATGGTGGTTAACGGCGGGATA
TAACATGAGCTGTCTTCGGTATCGTCGTATCCCACTACCGAGATGTCCGCACCAACGCGCAGCCCGGACT
CGGTAATGGCGCGCATTGCGCCCAGCGCCATCTGATCGTTGGCAACCAGCATCGCAGTGGGAACGATGCC
CTCATTCAGCATTTGCATGGTTTGTTGAAAACCGGACATGGCACTCCAGTCGCCTTCCCGTTCCGCTATC
GGCTGAATTTGATTGCGAGTGAGATATTTATGCCAGCCAGCCAGACGCAGACGCGCCGAGACAGAACTTA
ATGGGCCCGCTAACAGCGCGATTTGCTGGTGACCCAATGCGACCAGATGCTCCACGCCCAGTCGCGTACC
GTCTTCATGGGAGAAAATAATACTGTTGATGGGTGTCTGGTCAGAGACATCAAGAAATAACGCCGGAACA
TTAGTGCAGGCAGCTTCCACAGCAATGGCATCCTGGTCATCCAGCGGATAGTTAATGATCAGCCCACTGA
CGCGTTGCGCGAGAAGATTGTGCACCGCCGCTTTACAGGCTTCGACGCCGCTTCGTTCTACCATCGACAC
CACCACGCTGGCACCCAGTTGATCGGCGCGAGATTTAATCGCCGCGACAATTTGCGACGGCGCGTGCAGG
GCCAGACTGGAGGTGGCAACGCCAATCAGCAACGACTGTTTGCCCGCCAGTTGTTGTGCCACGCGGTTGG
GAATGTAATTCAGCTCCGCCATCGCCGCTTCCACTTTTTCCCGCGTTTTCGCAGAAACGTGGCTGGCCTG
GTTCACCACGCGGGAAACGGTCTGATAAGAGACACCGGCATACTCTGCGACATCGTATAACGTTACTGGT
TTCACATTCACCACCCTGAATTGACTCTCTTCCGGGCGCTATCATGCCATACCGCGAAAGGTTTTGCGCC
ATTCGATGGTGTCCGGGATCTCGACGCTCTCCCTTATGCGACTCCTGCATTAGGAAGCAGCCCAGTAGTA
GGTTGAGGCCGTTGAGCACCGCCGCCGCAAGGAATGGTGCATGCAAGGAGATGGCGCCCAACAGTCCCCC
GGCCACGGGGCCTGCCACCATACCCACGCCGAAACAAGCGCTCATGAGCCCGAAGTGGCGAGCCCGATCT
TCCCCATCGGTGATGTCGGCGATATAGGCGCCAGCAACCGCACCTGTGGCGCCGGTGATGCCGGCCACGA
TGCGTCCGGCGTAGAGGATCGAGATCGATCTCGATCCCGCGAAATTAATACGACTCACTATA
Features (pLannotate 1.2.2; 24 found; start..end, strand, type, name):
      3..27      +  protein_bind   lac operator: The lac repressor binds to the lac operator to inhibit transcription in E. coli. This inhibition can be relieved by adding lactose or isopropyl-β-D-thiogalactopyranoside (IPTG). lac repressor encoded by lacI
     42..64      +  RBS            RBS: efficient ribosome binding site from bacteriophage T7 gene 10 (Olins and Rangwala, 1989)
    113..132     +  CDS            TEV site (fragment): tobacco etch virus (TEV) protease recognition and cleavage site
    134..838     +  CDS            mCherry: mCherry is a basic (constitutively fluorescent) red fluorescent protein published in 2004, derived from Discosoma sp.. It is reported to be a very rapidly-maturing monomer with low acid sensitivity.
    839..873     +  misc_feature   MCS (fragment): multiple cloning site
    875..2149    +  CDS            Wipi2: WIPI2_RAT - Experimental evidence at protein level: Swiss-Prot protein existence level 1. Component of the autophagy machinery that controls the major intracellular degradation process by which cytoplasmic materials are packaged into autophagosomes and delivered to lysosomes for degradation. Involved in an early step of the formation of preautophagosomal structures. Binds and is activated by phosphatidylinositol 3-phosphate (PtdIns3P) forming on membranes of the endoplasmic reticulum upon activation of the upstream ULK1 and PI3 kinases. Mediates ER-isolation membranes contacts by interacting w
   2218..2236    +  promoter       T7 promoter: promoter for bacteriophage T7 RNA polymerase
   2237..2261    +  protein_bind   lac operator: The lac repressor binds to the lac operator to inhibit transcription in E. coli. This inhibition can be relieved by adding lactose or isopropyl-β-D-thiogalactopyranoside (IPTG). lac repressor encoded by lacI
   2370..2411    +  CDS            S-Tag (fragment): affinity and epitope tag derived from pancreatic ribonuclease A
   2441..2458    +  CDS            SET1 (fragment): solubility-enhancement tag derived from T7 phage gene 10B
   2466..2513    +  terminator     T7 terminator: transcription terminator for bacteriophage T7 RNA polymerase
   2550..3005    +  rep_origin     f1 ori (sequence partly withheld): f1 bacteriophage origin of replication; arrow indicates direction of (+) strand synthesis
   3120..3980    -  CDS            AmpR: β-lactamase; bla; confers resistance to ampicillin, carbenicillin, and related antibiotics
   3981..4073    -  promoter       AmpR promoter: bla
   4154..4742    +  rep_origin     ori: high-copy-number ColE1/pMB1/pBR322/pUC origin of replication
   4928..5067    -  misc_feature   bom: basis of mobility region from pBR322
   5169..5360    -  CDS            rop: Rop protein, which maintains plasmids at low copy number; rop
   5377..5757    +  CDS            YPB1_ECOLX: Protein predicted: Swiss-Prot protein existence level 4. From Escherichia coli.
   5819..5883    -  CDS            TcR (fragment): tetracycline efflux protein; tet; confers resistance to tetracycline
   5898..5919    -  protein_bind   CAP binding site: CAP binding activates transcription in the presence of cAMP. E. coli catabolite activator protein
   5932..7014    -  CDS            lacI: lac repressor; lacI; The lac repressor binds to the lac operator to inhibit transcription in E. coli. This inhibition can be relieved by adding lactose or isopropyl-β-D-thiogalactopyranoside (IPTG).
   7015..7092    -  promoter       lacI promoter: lacI
   7100..7379    -  CDS            TcR (fragment): tetracycline efflux protein; tet; confers resistance to tetracycline
   7405..2       +  promoter       T7 promoter (across the origin): promoter for bacteriophage T7 RNA polymerase
