[The description below was written by a language model from this plasmid's Addgene catalogue record and pLannotate feature annotations shown in this document.]
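Description:
pETDuet1_6xHis-TEV-mCherry-WIPI2d (K87A/K88A) is a 7.4 kb bacterial expression plasmid built on the pET-Duet backbone for producing a fluorescently labelled human WIPI2d mutant in E. coli for purification. It is propagated through a ColE1/pBR322-type origin accompanied by the bom region and the rop gene, which moderates copy number (the record lists copy number as unknown), and it is selected with ampicillin via the β-lactamase gene. An f1 origin is also present, along with short non-functional remnants of a tetracycline resistance gene inherited from the backbone.

The payload sits in the first of the vector's two T7 expression cassettes. A T7 promoter followed by a lac operator and the T7 gene 10 ribosome binding site drives a single fusion consisting of an N-terminal 6xHis tag, a TEV protease cleavage site, mCherry, a short linker derived from multiple cloning site sequence, and the WIPI2d coding sequence carrying the K87A/K88A substitutions. The automated annotation matched this reading frame to the rat Wipi2 entry, but the catalogue states the insert is human. WIPI2 is a PtdIns3P-binding component of the early autophagy machinery. The plasmid-borne lacI gene supplies repressor, so expression stays off until induced with IPTG in a host providing T7 RNA polymerase. The second T7 promoter/lac operator cassette appears unoccupied, retaining only S-tag and related fragments ahead of the T7 terminator. The His tag allows metal-affinity purification, and TEV cleavage would remove it while leaving mCherry attached to WIPI2d for fluorescence-based assays. The associated publication concerns in vitro reconstitution of BNIP3/NIX mitophagy initiation; the record does not state what the double mutation is intended to disrupt.
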