Addgene plasmid #223751: pETDuet1_6xHis-TEV-mCherry-WIPI2d (K87A/K88A)
Purpose: Expression of recombinant protein for purification
Depositing lab: Sascha Martens. Depositing organization: University of Vienna. Publication: Reconstitution of BNIP3/NIX-mitophagy initiation reveals hierarchical flexibility of the autophagy machinery. Adriaenssens E, Schaar S, Cook ASI, Stuke JFM, Sawa-Makarska J, Nguyen TN, Ren X, Schuschnig M, Romanov J, Khuu G, Uoselis L, Lazarou M, Hummer G, Hurley JH, Martens S. Nat Cell Biol. 2025 Jul 25. doi: 10.1038/s41556-025-01712-y. PubMed 40715440.
Backbone
  Vector backbone: pET-Duet
  Vector type: Bacterial Expression
Growth in bacteria
  Bacterial resistance: Ampicillin, 100 μg/mL
  Growth temperature: 37°C
  Growth strain: DH5alpha
  Copy number: Unknown
Gene/Insert
  Gene/Insert name: WIPI2d
  Species: H. sapiens (human)
  Mutation: K87A/K88A
  Entrez Gene: WIPI2 (a.k.a. ATG18B, Atg21, CGI-50, IDDSSA, WIPI-2)
  Tag / fusion protein: 6xHis-TEV-mCherry (N terminal on insert)
  Cloning method: Gibson Cloning
Terms and licenses: Academic/Nonprofit Terms; Industry Terms: Not Available to Industry
Depositor comments: Internal #: SMc2132 . Please visit https://doi.org/10.1101/2024.08.28.609967 for bioRxiv preprint.
How to cite: pETDuet1_6xHis-TEV-mCherry-WIPI2d (K87A/K88A) was a gift from Sascha Martens (Addgene plasmid # 223751 ; http://n2t.net/addgene:223751 ; RRID:Addgene_223751)
